>Addgene plasmid #75712 | MAP4K5 gRNA (BRDN0001149337) | addgene full sequence | sequence record 184418 | Addgene Assembled Sequence
CCCGGGTGCAAAGATGGATAAAGTTTTAAACAGAGAGGAATCTTTGCAGCTAATGGACCTTCTAGGTCTT
GAAAGGAGTGGGAATTGGCTCCGGTGCCCGTCAGTGGGCAGAGCGCACATCGCCCACAGTCCCCGAGAAG
TTGGGGGGAGGGGTCGGCAATTGATCCGGTGCCTAGAGAAGGTGGCGCGGGGTAAACTGGGAAAGTGATG
TCGTGTACTGGCTCCGCCTTTTTCCCGAGGGTGGGGGAGAACCGTATATAAGTGCAGTAGTCGCCGTGAA
CGTTCTTTTTCGCAACGGGTTTGCCGCCAGAACACAGGTAAGTGCCGTGTGTGGTTCCCGCGGGCCTGGC
CTCTTTACGGGTTATGGCCCTTGCGTGCCTTGAATTACTTCCACCTGGCTGCAGTACGTGATTCTTGATC
CCGAGCTTCGGGTTGGAAGTGGGTGGGAGAGTTCGAGGCCTTGCGCTTAAGGAGCCCCTTCGCCTCGTGC
TTGAGTTGAGGCCTGGCCTGGGCGCTGGGGCCGCCGCGTGCGAATCTGGTGGCACCTTCGCGCCTGTCTC
GCTGCTTTCGATAAGTCTCTAGCCATTTAAAATTTTTGATGACCTGCTGCGACGCTTTTTTTCTGGCAAG
ATAGTCTTGTAAATGCGGGCCAAGATCTGCACACTGGTATTTCGGTTTTTGGGGCCGCGGGCGGCGACGG
GGCCCGTGCGTCCCAGCGCACATGTTCGGCGAGGCGGGGCCTGCGAGCGCGGCCACCGAGAATCGGACGG
GGGTAGTCTCAAGCTGGCCGGCCTGCTCTGGTGCCTGGCCTCGCGCCGCCGTGTATCGCCCCGCCCTGGG
CGGCAAGGCTGGCCCGGTCGGCACCAGTTGCGTGAGCGGAAAGATGGCCGCTTCCCGGCCCTGCTGCAGG
GAGCTCAAAATGGAGGACGCGGCGCTCGGGAGAGCGGGCGGGTGAGTCACCCACACAAAGGAAAAGGGCC
TTTCCGTCCTCAGCCGTCGCTTCATGTGACTCCACGGAGTACCGGGCGCCGTCCAGGCACCTCGATTAGT
TCTCGAGCTTTTGGAGTACGTCGTCTTTAGGTTGGGGGGAGGGGTTTTATGCGATGGAGTTTCCCCACAC
TGAGTGGGTGGAGACTGAAGTTAGGCCAGCTTGGCACTTGATGTAATTCTCCTTGGAATTTGCCCTTTTT
GAGTTTGGATCTTGGTTCATTCTCAAGCCTCAGACAGTGGTTCAAAGTTTTTTTCTTCCATTTCAGGTGT
CGTGACGTACGGCCACCATGACCGAGTACAAGCCCACGGTGCGCCTCGCCACCCGCGACGACGTCCCCAG
GGCCGTACGCACCCTCGCCGCCGCGTTCGCCGACTACCCCGCCACGCGCCACACCGTCGATCCGGACCGC
CACATCGAGCGGGTCACCGAGCTGCAAGAACTCTTCCTCACGCGCGTCGGGCTCGACATCGGCAAGGTGT
GGGTCGCGGACGACGGCGCCGCCGTGGCGGTCTGGACCACGCCGGAGAGCGTCGAAGCGGGGGCGGTGTT
CGCCGAGATCGGCCCGCGCATGGCCGAGTTGAGCGGTTCCCGGCTGGCCGCGCAGCAACAGATGGAAGGC
CTCCTGGCGCCGCACCGGCCCAAGGAGCCCGCGTGGTTCCTGGCCACCGTCGGAGTCTCGCCCGACCACC
AGGGCAAGGGTCTGGGCAGCGCCGTCGTGCTCCCCGGAGTGGAGGCGGCCGAGCGCGCCGGGGTGCCCGC
CTTCCTGGAGACCTCCGCGCCCCGCAACCTCCCCTTCTACGAGCGGCTCGGCTTCACCGTCACCGCCGAC
GTCGAGGTGCCCGAAGGACCGCGCACCTGGTGCATGACCCGCAAGCCCGGTGCCTGAACGCGTTAAGTCG
ACAATCAACCTCTGGATTACAAAATTTGTGAAAGATTGACTGGTATTCTTAACTATGTTGCTCCTTTTAC
GCTATGTGGATACGCTGCTTTAATGCCTTTGTATCATGCTATTGCTTCCCGTATGGCTTTCATTTTCTCC
TCCTTGTATAAATCCTGGTTGCTGTCTCTTTATGAGGAGTTGTGGCCCGTTGTCAGGCAACGTGGCGTGG
TGTGCACTGTGTTTGCTGACGCAACCCCCACTGGTTGGGGCATTGCCACCACCTGTCAGCTCCTTTCCGG
GACTTTCGCTTTCCCCCTCCCTATTGCCACGGCGGAACTCATCGCCGCCTGCCTTGCCCGCTGCTGGACA
GGGGCTCGGCTGTTGGGCACTGACAATTCCGTGGTGTTGTCGGGGAAATCATCGTCCTTTCCTTGGCTGC
TCGCCTGTGTTGCCACCTGGATTCTGCGCGGGACGTCCTTCTGCTACGTCCCTTCGGCCCTCAATCCAGC
GGACCTTCCTTCCCGCGGCCTGCTGCCGGCTCTGCGGCCTCTTCCGCGTCTTCGCCTTCGCCCTCAGACG
AGTCGGATCTCCCTTTGGGCCGCCTCCCCGCGTCGACTTTAAGACCAATGACTTACAAGGCAGCTGTAGA
TCTTAGCCACTTTTTAAAAGAAAAGGGGGGACTGGAAGGGCTAATTCACTCCCAACGAAGACAAGATCTG
CTTTTTGCTTGTACTGGGTCTCTCTGGTTAGACCAGATCTGAGCCTGGGAGCTCTCTGGCTAACTAGGGA
ACCCACTGCTTAAGCCTCAATAAAGCTTGCCTTGAGTGCTTCAAGTAGTGTGTGCCCGTCTGTTGTGTGA
CTCTGGTAACTAGAGATCCCTCAGACCCTTTTAGTCAGTGTGGAAAATCTCTAGCAGTACGTATAGTAGT
TCATGTCATCTTATTATTCAGTATTTATAACTTGCAAAGAAATGAATATCAGAGAGTGAGAGGAACTTGT
TTATTGCAGCTTATAATGGTTACAAATAAAGCAATAGCATCACAAATTTCACAAATAAAGCATTTTTTTC
ACTGCATTCTAGTTGTGGTTTGTCCAAACTCATCAATGTATCTTATCATGTCTGGCTCTAGCTATCCCGC
CCCTAACTCCGCCCATCCCGCCCCTAACTCCGCCCAGTTCCGCCCATTCTCCGCCCCATGGCTGACTAAT
TTTTTTTATTTATGCAGAGGCCGAGGCCGCCTCGGCCTCTGAGCTATTCCAGAAGTAGTGAGGAGGCTTT
TTTGGAGGCCTAGGGACGTACCCAATTCGCCCTATAGTGAGTCGTATTACGCGCGCTCACTGGCCGTCGT
TTTACAACGTCGTGACTGGGAAAACCCTGGCGTTACCCAACTTAATCGCCTTGCAGCACATCCCCCTTTC
GCCAGCTGGCGTAATAGCGAAGAGGCCCGCACCGATCGCCCTTCCCAACAGTTGCGCAGCCTGAATGGCG
AATGGG
[124 nt withheld, positions 3367-3490]
C
[91 nt withheld, positions 3492-3582]
A
[49 nt withheld, positions 3584-3632]
CCTTTGACGTTGGAGTCCACGTTCTTT
[37 nt withheld, positions 3660-3696]
ACCCTATCTCGGTCTATTCTTTTGATTTATAAGGGATTTTGCCGATTTCGGCCTATTGGTTAAAAAATGA
GCTGATTTAACAAAAATTTAACGCGAATTTTAACAAAATATTAACGCTTACAATTTAGGTGGCACTTTTC
GGGGAAATGTGCGCGGAACCCCTATTTGTTTATTTTTCTAAATACATTCAAATATGTATCCGCTCATGAG
ACAATAACCCTGATAAATGCTTCAATAATATTGAAAAAGGAAGAGTATGAGTATTCAACATTTCCGTGTC
GCCCTTATTCCCTTTTTTGCGGCATTTTGCCTTCCTGTTTTTGCTCACCCAGAAACGCTGGTGAAAGTAA
AAGATGCTGAAGATCAGTTGGGTGCACGAGTGGGTTACATCGAACTGGATCTCAACAGCGGTAAGATCCT
TGAGAGTTTTCGCCCCGAAGAACGTTTTCCAATGATGAGCACTTTTAAAGTTCTGCTATGTGGCGCGGTA
TTATCCCGTATTGACGCCGGGCAAGAGCAACTCGGTCGCCGCATACACTATTCTCAGAATGACTTGGTTG
AGTACTCACCAGTCACAGAAAAGCATCTTACGGATGGCATGACAGTAAGAGAATTATGCAGTGCTGCCAT
AACCATGAGTGATAACACTGCGGCCAACTTACTTCTGACAACGATCGGAGGACCGAAGGAGCTAACCGCT
TTTTTGCACAACATGGGGGATCATGTAACTCGCCTTGATCGTTGGGAACCGGAGCTGAATGAAGCCATAC
CAAACGACGAGCGTGACACCACGATGCCTGTAGCAATGGCAACAACGTTGCGCAAACTATTAACTGGCGA
ACTACTTACTCTAGCTTCCCGGCAACAATTAATAGACTGGATGGAGGCGGATAAAGTTGCAGGACCACTT
CTGCGCTCGGCCCTTCCGGCTGGCTGGTTTATTGCTGATAAATCTGGAGCCGGTGAGCGTGGGTCTCGCG
GTATCATTGCAGCACTGGGGCCAGATGGTAAGCCCTCCCGTATCGTAGTTATCTACACGACGGGGAGTCA
GGCAACTATGGATGAACGAAATAGACAGATCGCTGAGATAGGTGCCTCACTGATTAAGCATTGGTAACTG
TCAGACCAAGTTTACTCATATATACTTTAGATTGATTTAAAACTTCATTTTTAATTTAAAAGGATCTAGG
TGAAGATCCTTTTTGATAATCTCATGACCAAAATCCCTTAACGTGAGTTTTCGTTCCACTGAGCGTCAGA
CCCCGTAGAAAAGATCAAAGGATCTTCTTGAGATCCTTTTTTTCTGCGCGTAATCTGCTGCTTGCAAACA
AAAAAACCACCGCTACCAGCGGTGGTTTGTTTGCCGGATCAAGAGCTACCAACTCTTTTTCCGAAGGTAA
CTGGCTTCAGCAGAGCGCAGATACCAAATACTGTTCTTCTAGTGTAGCCGTAGTTAGGCCACCACTTCAA
GAACTCTGTAGCACCGCCTACATACCTCGCTCTGCTAATCCTGTTACCAGTGGCTGCTGCCAGTGGCGAT
AAGTCGTGTCTTACCGGGTTGGACTCAAGACGATAGTTACCGGATAAGGCGCAGCGGTCGGGCTGAACGG
GGGGTTCGTGCACACAGCCCAGCTTGGAGCGAACGACCTACACCGAACTGAGATACCTACAGCGTGAGCT
ATGAGAAAGCGCCACGCTTCCCGAAGGGAGAAAGGCGGACAGGTATCCGGTAAGCGGCAGGGTCGGAACA
GGAGAGCGCACGAGGGAGCTTCCAGGGGGAAACGCCTGGTATCTTTATAGTCCTGTCGGGTTTCGCCACC
TCTGACTTGAGCGTCGATTTTTGTGATGCTCGTCAGGGGGGCGGAGCCTATGGAAAAACGCCAGCAACGC
GGCCTTTTTACGGTTCCTGGCCTTTTGCTGGCCTTTTGCTCACATGTTCTTTCCTGCGTTATCCCCTGAT
TCTGTGGATAACCGTATTACCGCCTTTGAGTGAGCTGATACCGCTCGCCGCAGCCGAACGACCGAGCGCA
GCGAGTCAGTGAGCGAGGAAGCGGAAGAGCGCCCAATACGCAAACCGCCTCTCCCCGCGCGTTGGCCGAT
TCATTAATGCAGCTGGCACGACAGGTTTCCCGACTGGAAAGCGGGCAGTGAGCGCAACGCAATTAATGTG
AGTTAGCTCACTCATTAGGCACCCCAGGCTTTACACTTTATGCTTCCGGCTCGTATGTTGTGTGGAATTG
TGAGCGGATAACAATTTCACACAGGAAACAGCTATGACCATGATTACGCCAAGCGCGCAATTAACCCTCA
CTAAAGGGAACAAAAGCTGGAGCTGCAAGCTTAATGTAGTCTTATGCAATACTCTTGTAGTCTTGCAACA
TGGTAACGATGAGTTAGCAACATGCCTTACAAGGAGAGAAAAAGCACCGTGCATGCCGATTGGTGGAAGT
AAGGTGGTACGATCGTGCCTTATTAGGAAGGCAACAGACGGGTCTGACATGGATTGGACGAACCACTGAA
TTGCCGCATTGCAGAGATATTGTATTTAAGTGCCTAGCTCGATACATAAACGGGTCTCTCTGGTTAGACC
AGATCTGAGCCTGGGAGCTCTCTGGCTAACTAGGGAACCCACTGCTTAAGCCTCAATAAAGCTTGCCTTG
AGTGCTTCAAGTAGTGTGTGCCCGTCTGTTGTGTGACTCTGGTAACTAGAGATCCCTCAGACCCTTTTAG
TCAGTGTGGAAAATCTCTAGCAGTGGCGCCCGAACAGGGACTTGAAAGCGAAAGGGAAACCAGAGGAGCT
CTCTCGACGCAGGACTCGGCTTGCTGAAGCGCGCACGGCAAGAGGCGAGGGGCGGCGACTGGTGAGTACG
CCAAAAATTTTGACTAGCGGAGGCTAGAAGGAGAGAGATGGGTGCGAGAGCGTCAGTATTAAGCGGGGGA
GAATTAGATCGCGATGGGAAAAAATTCGGTTAAGGCCAGGGGGAAAGAAAAAATATAAATTAAAACATAT
AGTATGGGCAAGCAGGGAGCTAGAACGATTCGCAGTTAATCCTGGCCTGTTAGAAACATCAGAAGGCTGT
AGACAAATACTGGGACAGCTACAACCATCCCTTCAGACAGGATCAGAAGAACTTAGATCATTATATAATA
CAGTAGCAACCCTCTATTGTGTGCATCAAAGGATAGAGATAAAAGACACCAAGGAAGCTTTAGACAAGAT
AGAGGAAGAGCAAAACAAAAGTAAGACCACCGCACAGCAAGCGGCCGCTGATCTTCAGACCTGGAGGAGG
AGATATGAGGGACAATTGGAGAAGTGAATTATATAAATATAAAGTAGTAAAAATTGAACCATTAGGAGTA
GCACCCACCAAGGCAAAGAGAAGAGTGGTGCAGAGAGAAAAAAGAGCAGTGGGAATAGGAGCTTTGTTCC
TTGGGTTCTTGGGAGCAGCAGGAAGCACTATGGGCGCAGCGTCAATGACGCTGACGGTACAGGCCAGACA
ATTATTGTCTGGTATAGTGCAGCAGCAGAACAATTTGCTGAGGGCTATTGAGGCGCAACAGCATCTGTTG
CAACTCACAGTCTGGGGCATCAAGCAGCTCCAGGCAAGAATCCTGGCTGTGGAAAGATACCTAAAGGATC
AACAGCTCCTGGGGATTTGGGGTTGCTCTGGAAAACTCATTTGCACCACTGCTGTGCCTTGGAATGCTAG
TTGGAGTAATAAATCTCTGGAACAGATTTGGAATCACACGACCTGGATGGAGTGGGACAGAGAAATTAAC
AATTACACAAGCTTAATACACTCCTTAATTGAAGAATCGCAAAACCAGCAAGAAAAGAATGAACAAGAAT
TATTGGAATTAGATAAATGGGCAAGTTTGTGGAATTGGTTTAACATAACAAATTGGCTGTGGTATATAAA
ATTATTCATAATGATAGTAGGAGGCTTGGTAGGTTTAAGAATAGTTTTTGCTGTACTTTCTATAGTGAAT
AGAGTTAGGCAGGGATATTCACCATTATCGTTTCAGACCCACCTCCCAACCCCGAGGGGACCCAGAGAGG
GCCTATTTCCCATGATTCCTTCATATTTGCATATACGATACAAGGCTGTTAGAGAGATAATTAGAATTAA
TTTGACTGTAAACACAAAGATATTAGTACAAAATACGTGACGTAGAAAGTAATAATTTCTTGGGTAGTTT
GCAGTTTTAAAATTATGTTTTAAAATGGACTATCATATGCTTACCGTAACTTGAAAGTATTTCGATTTCT
TGGCTTTATATATCTTGTGGAAAGGACGAAACACCGGAATCTCAATGAGCTACATGGTTTTAGAGCTAGA
AATAGCAAGTTAAAATAAGGCTAGTCCGTTATCAACTTGAAAAAGTGGCACCGAGTCGGTGCTTTTTTAA
GCTTGGCGTAACTAGATCTTGAGACAAATGGCAGTATTCATCCACAATTTTAAAAGAAAAGGGGGGATTG
GGGGGTACAGTGCAGGGGAAAGAATAGTAGACATAATAGCAACAGACATACAAACTAAAGAATTACAAAA
ACAAATTACAAAAATTCAAAATTTTCGGGTTTATTACAGGGACAGCAGAGATCCACTTTGGCGCCGGCTC
GAGGGGG
Features (pLannotate 1.2.2; 29 found; start..end, strand, type, name):
     14..80      +  CDS            small t antigen (fragment): SV40 (simian virus 40) small t antigen
    106..317     +  promoter       EF-1α core promoter: core promoter for human elongation factor EF-1α
    318..1256    +  intron         EF-1α intron A: intron upstream of the start codon of human EF-1α
   1278..1877    +  CDS            PuroR (fragment): puromycin N-acetyltransferase; pac from Streptomyces; confers resistance to puromycin
   1893..2481    +  misc_feature   WPRE: woodchuck hepatitis virus posttranscriptional regulatory element
   2532..2551    +  misc_feature   cPPT/CTS (fragment): central polypurine tract and central termination sequence of HIV-1
   2553..2786    +  LTR            3' LTR (ΔU3): self-inactivating 3' long terminal repeat (LTR) from HIV-1
   2864..2985    +  polyA_signal   SV40 poly(A) signal: SV40 polyadenylation signal
   3025..3160    +  rep_origin     SV40 ori: SV40 origin of replication
   3181..3199    -  promoter       T7 promoter: promoter for bacteriophage T7 RNA polymerase
   3207..3362    +  CDS            lacZα (fragment): LacZα fragment of β-galactosidase; lacZ fragment
   3367..3795    +  rep_origin     f1 ori (sequence partly withheld): f1 bacteriophage origin of replication; arrow indicates direction of (+) strand synthesis
   3848..3952    +  promoter       AmpR promoter: bla
   3953..4813    +  CDS            AmpR: β-lactamase; bla; confers resistance to ampicillin, carbenicillin, and related antibiotics
   4984..5572    +  rep_origin     ori: high-copy-number ColE1/pMB1/pBR322/pUC origin of replication
   5755..5847    +  CDS            lacI (fragment): lac repressor; lacI; The lac repressor binds to the lac operator to inhibit transcription in E. coli. This inhibition can be relieved by adding lactose or isopropyl-β-D-thiogalactopyranoside (IPTG).
   5860..5881    +  protein_bind   CAP binding site: CAP binding activates transcription in the presence of cAMP. E. coli catabolite activator protein
   5896..5926    +  promoter       lac promoter: promoter for the E. coli lac operon
   5934..5950    +  protein_bind   lac operator: The lac repressor binds to the lac operator to inhibit transcription in E. coli. This inhibition can be relieved by adding lactose or isopropyl-β-D-thiogalactopyranoside (IPTG). lac repressor encoded by lacI
   5995..6013    +  promoter       T3 promoter: promoter for bacteriophage T3 RNA polymerase
   6041..6267    +  promoter       RSV promoter: Rous sarcoma virus enhancer/promoter
   6268..6448    +  LTR            5' LTR (truncated): truncated 5' long terminal repeat (LTR) from HIV-1
   6495..6620    +  misc_feature   HIV-1 Ψ: packaging signal of human immunodeficiency virus type 1
   6604..6967    +  CDS            HIV-1 gag (fragment): gag protein from human immunodeficiency virus 1; gag
   7113..7346    +  misc_feature   RRE: The Rev response element (RRE) of HIV-1 allows for Rev-dependent mRNA export from the nucleus to the cytoplasm.
   7723..7749    +  CDS            Rev (fragment): human immunodeficiency virus 1 (HIV-1) Rev protein; rev; enhances nuclear export of unspliced and incompletely spliced viral mRNAs
   7753..7993    +  promoter       U6 promoter: RNA polymerase III promoter for human U6 snRNA
   8023..8098    +  misc_RNA       gRNA scaffold: guide RNA scaffold for the Streptococcus pyogenes CRISPR/Cas9 system
   8154..8271    +  misc_feature   cPPT/CTS: central polypurine tract and central termination sequence of HIV-1
