[The description below was written by a language model from this plasmid's Addgene catalogue record and pLannotate feature annotations shown in this document.]
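Description:
MAP4K5 gRNA (BRDN0001149337) is a third-generation lentiviral CRISPR guide plasmid built on the lentiGuide-Puro backbone, carrying a single guide RNA directed against human MAP4K5 (also known as GCKR or KHS), designed against two reference transcripts of the gene. It is propagated in E. coli as a high-copy plasmid through a ColE1/pUC-type origin with ampicillin resistance (AmpR). The backbone also retains an f1 origin, an SV40 origin and poly(A) signal, and remnants of a lac/T7/T3 cloning region.

The lentiviral transfer cassette begins with an RSV promoter fused to a truncated HIV-1 5' LTR, which drives Tat-independent production of the genomic RNA. This is followed by the Ψ packaging signal with a partial gag sequence and the Rev response element, which allows Rev-dependent nuclear export. Next comes the human U6 RNA polymerase III promoter, which transcribes the MAP4K5-specific spacer joined to the Streptococcus pyogenes Cas9 gRNA scaffold. A cPPT/CTS element, which aids nuclear import of the reverse-transcribed genome, lies after the scaffold. Further downstream, the EF-1α core promoter with its intron A expresses puromycin N-acetyltransferase, so transduced mammalian cells can be selected with puromycin. A WPRE enhances transcript expression, and the cassette ends in a self-inactivating ΔU3 3' LTR.

The plasmid does not encode Cas9, so it is meant to be used with a separate Cas9 vector or in cells that already express Cas9, typically for knockout of MAP4K5. It belongs to a set of human kinome-targeting guides associated with work on optimized sgRNA design for improved on-target activity and reduced off-target effects.
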