Addgene plasmid #75712: MAP4K5 gRNA (BRDN0001149337)
Purpose: 3rd generation lentiviral gRNA plasmid targeting human MAP4K5
Depositing lab: John Doench & David Root. Depositing organization: Broad Institute. Publication: Optimized sgRNA design to maximize activity and minimize off-target effects of CRISPR-Cas9. Doench JG, Fusi N, Sullender M, Hegde M, Vaimberg EW, Donovan KF, Smith I, Tothova Z, Wilen C, Orchard R, Virgin HW, Listgarten J, Root DE. Nat Biotechnol. 2016 Jan 18. doi: 10.1038/nbt.3437. PubMed 26780180.
Backbone
  Vector backbone: lentiGuide-Puro
  Backbone manufacturer: Zhang Lab (Addgene plasmid # 52963)
  Vector type: Mammalian Expression, Lentiviral, CRISPR
  Selectable markers: Puromycin
Growth in bacteria
  Bacterial resistance: Ampicillin, 100 μg/mL
  Growth temperature: 37°C
  Growth strain: DH5alpha
  Copy number: High Copy
Gene/Insert
  Gene/Insert name: MAP4K5 (alt names: MAP4K5; NM_006575.4)
  gRNA/shRNA sequence: GAATCTCAATGAGCTACATG
  Species: H. sapiens (human)
  Entrez Gene: MAP4K5 (a.k.a. GCKR, KHS, KHS1, MAPKKKK5)
  Promoter: hU6
  Cloning method: Unknown
  Sequencing primers: 5′ U6-F; 3′ pS2-R
Terms and licenses: Academic/Nonprofit Terms; Industry Terms: Not Available to Industry
Depositor comments: The gRNA was designed to target the following Genbank reference sequence(s): NM_006575.4,NM_198794.2. Note that this plasmid does NOT contain Cas9. It should be used in conjunction with lentiCas9-Blast (Addgene #52962) or otherwise with cell lines already expressing Cas9. Browse the full kinome gRNA library at http://www.addgene.org/pooled-library/broadgpp-human-kinome/ or visit http://www.broadinstitute.org/rnai/public/ for detailed protocols and information.
How to cite: MAP4K5 gRNA (BRDN0001149337) was a gift from John Doench & David Root (Addgene plasmid # 75712 ; http://n2t.net/addgene:75712 ; RRID:Addgene_75712)
