>Addgene plasmid #75712 | MAP4K5 gRNA (BRDN0001149337) | depositor partial sequence | sequence record 143172 | Target Sequence
GAATCTCAATGAGCTACATG
