>Addgene plasmid #75712 | MAP4K5 gRNA (BRDN0001149337) | addgene partial sequence | sequence record 184417 | hU6-F
ACGTGACGTAGAAAGTAATAATTTCTTGGGTAGTTTGCAGTTTTAAAATTATGTTTTAAAATGGACTATC
ATATGCTTACCGTAACTTGAAAGTATTTCGATTTCTTGGCTTTATATATCTTGTGGAAAGGACGAAACAC
CGGAATCTCAATGAGCTACATGGTTTTAGAGCTAGAAATAGCAAGTTAAAATAAGGCTAGTCCGTTATCA
ACTTGAAAAAGTGGCACCGAGTCGGTGCTTTTTTAAGCTTGGCGTAACTAGATCTTGAGACAAATGGCAG
TATTCATCCACAATTTTAAAAGAAAAGGGGGGATTGGGGGGTACAGTGCAGGGGAAAGAATAGTAGACAT
AATAGCAACAGACATACAAACTAAAGAATTACAAAAACAAATTACAAAAATTCAAAATTTTCGGGTTTAT
TACAGGGACAGCAGAGATCCACTTTGGCGCCGGCTCGAGGGGGCCCGGGTGCAAAGATGGATAAAGTTTT
AAACAGAGAGGAATCTTTGCAGCTAATGGACCTTCTAGGTCTTGAAAGGAGTGGGAATTGGCTCCGGTGC
CCGTCAGTGG
